Addgene plasmid #127606: pRS426-ECM_stable
Purpose: high-copy URA-selectable plasmid, WT ECM33 intron (stable) inserted into URA3
Depositing lab: David Bartel. Depositing organization: Whitehead Institute for Biomedical Research. Publication: Excised linear introns regulate growth in yeast. Morgan JT, Fink GR, Bartel DP. Nature. 2019 Jan;565(7741):606-611. doi: 10.1038/s41586-018-0828-1. Epub 2019 Jan 16. PubMed 30651636.
Backbone
  Vector backbone: pRS426
  Backbone size w/o insert (bp): 5731
  Total vector size (bp): 6061
  Vector type: Yeast Expression
  Selectable markers: URA3
Growth in bacteria
  Bacterial resistance: Ampicillin, 100 μg/mL
  Growth temperature: 37°C
  Growth strain: DH5alpha
  Copy number: Unknown
Gene/Insert
  Gene/Insert name: Stable ECM33 intron (WT)
  Species: S. cerevisiae (budding yeast)
  Insert size (bp): 330
Terms and licenses: Academic/Nonprofit Terms; Industry Terms: Not Available to Industry
How to cite: pRS426-ECM_stable was a gift from David Bartel (Addgene plasmid # 127606 ; http://n2t.net/addgene:127606 ; RRID:Addgene_127606)
