[The description below was written by a language model from this plasmid's Addgene catalogue record, the feature table of its GenBank file and pLannotate feature annotations shown in this document.]
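Description:
pRS426-ECM_stable is a high-copy yeast episomal shuttle plasmid built on the pRS426 backbone, in which the URA3 selectable marker itself carries the experimental payload. In Saccharomyces cerevisiae it is maintained through the 2μ origin of replication and selected by uracil prototrophy. In E. coli it replicates from a pBR322/ColE1-type origin and is selected with ampicillin via the β-lactamase gene. The backbone also retains an f1 phage origin and the remnants of the pBluescript-style cloning region: a lacZα fragment, the lac promoter and operator, and flanking T7 and T3 promoters. The annotation shows no insert in this region.

The distinguishing feature is a 330 bp wild-type ECM33 intron from budding yeast, described as the "stable" form, placed inside the URA3 coding sequence. The native URA3 promoter drives a short first exon of about 50 bp, followed by the ECM33 intron and then the remaining roughly 750 bp of URA3 as a second exon. Production of functional orotidine-5'-phosphate decarboxylase therefore depends on correct splicing of the transcript. Selection for uracil prototrophy thus maintains the plasmid and also ensures that the intron is transcribed and excised from a high-copy template.

According to the record, the plasmid comes from work on excised linear introns that regulate growth in yeast, which suggests its use as a way to express this intron ectopically from a heterologous host gene. The depositor's GenBank file (6,061 bp) and the sequencing-derived record (6,049 bp) differ slightly in length and start coordinate but describe the same architecture.
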