LOCUS       pRS426-ECM33_stable 6061 bp DNA linear 21-MAY-2019
FEATURES             Location/Qualifiers
     promoter        3938..4152
                     /label=URA3_promoter
     rep_origin      complement(428..1047)
                     /label=pBR322_origin
     gene            complement(1202..2062)
                     /dnas_title="Ampicillin"
                     /label=Ampicillin
                     /gene="Ampicillin"
     rep_origin      complement(5549..5855)
                     /label=f1_origin
     exon            4153..4204
                     /dnas_title="URA3_exon1"
                     /note=""
     exon            4535..5286
                     /dnas_title="URA3_exon2"
                     /note=""
     intron          4205..4534
                     /dnas_title="ECM33_intron (stable, WT)"
                     /note="ECM33_intron (stable, WT)"
     misc_feature    2194..3665
                     /note="2micron"
     source          1..6061
                     /dnas_title="pRS426-ECM33_stable"
ORIGIN
        1 ccctttagtg agggttaatt gcgcgcttgg cgtaatcatg gtcatagctg tttcctgtgt
       61 gaaattgtta tccgctcaca attccacaca acataggagc cggaagcata aagtgtaaag
      121 cctggggtgc ctaatgagtg aggtaactca cattaattgc gttgcgctca ctgcccgctt
      181 tccagtcggg aaacctgtcg tgccagctgc attaatgaat cggccaacgc gcggggagag
      241 gcggtttgcg tattgggcgc tcttccgctt cctcgctcac tgactcgctg cgctcggtcg
      301 ttcggctgcg gcgagcggta tcagctcact caaaggcggt aatacggtta tccacagaat
      361 caggggataa cgcaggaaag aacatgtgag caaaaggcca gcaaaaggcc aggaaccgta
      421 aaaaggccgc gttgctggcg tttttccata ggctccgccc ccctgacgag catcacaaaa
      481 atcgacgctc aagtcagagg tggcgaaacc cgacaggact ataaagatac caggcgtttc
      541 cccctggaag ctccctcgtg cgctctcctg ttccgaccct gccgcttacc ggatacctgt
      601 ccgcctttct cccttcggga agcgtggcgc tttctcatag ctcacgctgt aggtatctca
      661 gttcggtgta ggtcgttcgc tccaagctgg gctgtgtgca cgaacccccc gttcagcccg
      721 accgctgcgc cttatccggt aactatcgtc ttgagtccaa cccggtaaga cacgacttat
      781 cgccactggc agcagccact ggtaacagga ttagcagagc gaggtatgta ggcggtgcta
      841 cagagttctt gaagtggtgg cctaactacg gctacactag aaggacagta tttggtatct
      901 gcgctctgct gaagccagtt accttcggaa aaagagttgg tagctcttga tccggcaaac
      961 aaaccaccgc tggtagcggt ggtttttttg tttgcaagca gcagattacg cgcagaaaaa
     1021 aaggatctca agaagatcct ttgatctttt ctacggggtc tgacgctcag tggaacgaaa
     1081 actcacgtta agggattttg gtcatgagat tatcaaaaag gatcttcacc tagatccttt
     1141 taaattaaaa atgaagtttt aaatcaatct aaagtatata tgagtaaact tggtctgaca
     1201 gttaccaatg cttaatcagt gaggcaccta tctcagcgat ctgtctattt cgttcatcca
     1261 tagttgcctg actccccgtc gtgtagataa ctacgatacg ggagggctta ccatctggcc
     1321 ccagtgctgc aatgataccg cgagacccac gctcaccggc tccagattta tcagcaataa
     1381 accagccagc cggaagggcc gagcgcagaa gtggtcctgc aactttatcc gcctccatcc
     1441 agtctattaa ttgttgccgg gaagctagag taagtagttc gccagttaat agtttgcgca
     1501 acgttgttgc cattgctaca ggcatcgtgg tgtcacgctc gtcgtttggt atggcttcat
     1561 tcagctccgg ttcccaacga tcaaggcgag ttacatgatc ccccatgttg tgcaaaaaag
     1621 cggttagctc cttcggtcct ccgatcgttg tcagaagtaa gttggccgca gtgttatcac
     1681 tcatggttat ggcagcactg cataattctc ttactgtcat gccatccgta agatgctttt
     1741 ctgtgactgg tgagtactca accaagtcat tctgagaata gtgtatgcgg cgaccgagtt
     1801 gctcttgccc ggcgtcaata cgggataata ccgcgccaca tagcagaact ttaaaagtgc
     1861 tcatcattgg aaaacgttct tcggggcgaa aactctcaag gatcttaccg ctgttgagat
     1921 ccagttcgat gtaacccact cgtgcaccca actgatcttc agcatctttt actttcacca
     1981 gcgtttctgg gtgagcaaaa acaggaaggc aaaatgccgc aaaaaaggga ataagggcga
     2041 cacggaaatg ttgaatactc atactcttcc tttttcaata ttattgaagc atttatcagg
     2101 gttattgtct catgagcgga tacatatttg aatgtattta gaaaaataaa caaatagggg
     2161 ttccgcgcac atttccccga aaagtgccac ctgCTTATCG ATGATAAGCT GTCAAAGATG
     2221 AGAATTAATT CCACGGACTA TAGACTATAC TAGATACTCC GTCTACTGTA CGATACACTT
     2281 CCGCTCAGGT CCTTGTCCTT TAACGAGGCC TTACCACTCT TTTGTTACTC TATTGATCCA
     2341 GCTCAGCAAA GGCAGTGTGA TCTAAGATTC TATCTTCGCG ATGTAGTAAA ACTAGCTAGA
     2401 CCGAGAAAGA GACTAGAAAT GCAAAAGGCA CTTCTACAAT GGCTGCCATC ATTATTATCC
     2461 GATGTGACGC TGCAGCTTCT CAATGATATT CGAATACGCT TTGAGGAGAT ACAGCCTAAT
     2521 ATCCGACAAA CTGTTTTACA GATTTACGAT CGTACTTGTT ACCCATCATT GAATTTTGAA
     2581 CATCCGAACC TGGGAGTTTT CCCTGAAACA GATAGTATAT TTGAACCTGT ATAATAATAT
     2641 ATAGTCTAGC GCTTTACGGA AGACAATGTA TGTATTTCGG TTCCTGGAGA AACTATTGCA
     2701 TCTATTGCAT AGGTAATCTT GCACGTCGCA TCCCCGGTTC ATTTTCTGCG TTTCCATCTT
     2761 GCACTTCAAT AGCATATCTT TGTTAACGAA GCATCTGTGC TTCATTTTGT AGAACAAAAA
     2821 TGCAACGCGA GAGCGCTAAT TTTTCAAACA AAGAATCTGA GCTGCATTTT TACAGAACAG
     2881 AAATGCAACG CGAAAGCGCT ATTTTACCAA CGAAGAATCT GTGCTTCATT TTTGTAAAAC
     2941 AAAAATGCAA CGCGACGAGA GCGCTAATTT TTCAAACAAA GAATCTGAGC TGCATTTTTA
     3001 CAGAACAGAA ATGCAACGCG AGAGCGCTAT TTTACCAACA AAGAATCTAT ACTTCTTTTT
     3061 TGTTCTACAA AAATGCATCC CGAGAGCGCT ATTTTTCTAA CAAAGCATCT TAGATTACTT
     3121 TTTTTCTCCT TTGTGCGCTC TATAATGCAG TCTCTTGATA ACTTTTTGCA CTGTAGGTCC
     3181 GTTAAGGTTA GAAGAAGGCT ACTTTGGTGT CTATTTTCTC TTCCATAAAA AAAGCCTGAC
     3241 TCCACTTCCC GCGTTTACTG ATTACTAGCG AAGCTGCGGG TGCATTTTTT CAAGATAAAG
     3301 GCATCCCCGA TTATATTCTA TACCGATGTG GATTGCGCAT ACTTTGTGAA CAGAAAGTGA
     3361 TAGCGTTGAT GATTCTTCAT TGGTCAGAAA ATTATGAACG GTTTCTTCTA TTTTGTCTCT
     3421 ATATACTACG TATAGGAAAT GTTTACATTT TCGTATTGTT TTCGATTCAC TCTATGAATA
     3481 GTTCTTACTA CAATTTTTTT GTCTAAAGAG TAATACTAGA GATAAACATA AAAAATGTAG
     3541 AGGTCGAGTT TAGATGCAAG TTCAAGGAGC GAAAGGTGGA TGGGTAGGTT ATATAGGGAT
     3601 ATAGCACAGA GATATATAGC AAAGAGATAC TTTTGAGCAA TGTTTGTGGA AGCGGTATTC
     3661 GCAATtaaga aaccattatt atcatgacat taacctataa aaataggcgt atcacgaggc
     3721 cctttcgtcg aattcgcgcg tttcggtgat gacggtgaaa acctctgaca catgcagctc
     3781 ccggagatct cggtcacagc ttgtctgtaa gcggatgccg ggagcagaca agcccgtcag
     3841 ggcgcgtcag cgggtgttgg cgggtgtcgg ggctggctta actatgcggc atcagagcag
     3901 attgtactga gagtgcacca taccacagct tttcaattca attcatcatt ttttttttat
     3961 tctttttttt gatttcggtt tctttgaaat ttttttgatt cggtaatctc cgaacagaag
     4021 gaagaacgaa ggaaggagca cagacttaga ttggtatata tacgcatatg tagtgttgaa
     4081 gaaacatgaa attgcccagt attcttaacc caactgcaca gaacaaaaac ctgcaggaaa
     4141 cgaagataaa tcatgtcgaa agctacatat aaggaacgtg ctgctactca tcctagtcct
     4201 gttgGTATGT ACACATTCTC CTTTTTTTTC ATCTTTTTTT CTTTATTTGC CTCTTTCCTC
     4261 ACAAATCTCG AGTAGATTCG TGGTCCTCTT CATTCTTTTC TTTTTTCTTT GTCGATTACT
     4321 GGGCTTTTTT TCATAGGTCT CGATTGACGC GGACGGACAA TGCGAAAAAA AAAAATTTCC
     4381 AAAAGAGGAA ACGGGTTTCG AGATCTCGTG AGGATGGTTT TGGAATATTC TTCAATATTT
     4441 CTGCCTGTCA TAGGATTAGG GCGAGTAATG AAACAGAATA ATACATGTAT AAATCGATCG
     4501 GGAATACTAA CACTACTTTT CTTTATCTAA GCAGctgcca agctatttaa tatcatgcac
     4561 gaaaagcaaa caaacttgtg tgcttcattg gatgttcgta ccaccaagga attactggag
     4621 ttagttgaag cattaggtcc caaaatttgt ttactaaaaa cacatgtgga tatcttgact
     4681 gatttttcca tggagggcac agttaagccg ctaaaggcat tatccgccaa gtacaatttt
     4741 ttactcttcg aagacagaaa atttgctgac attggtaata cagtcaaatt gcagtactct
     4801 gcgggtgtat acagaatagc agaatgggca gacattacga atgcacacgg tgtggtgggc
     4861 ccaggtattg ttagcggttt gaagcaggcg gcagaagaag taacaaagga acctagaggc
     4921 cttttgatgt tagcagaatt gtcatgcaag ggctccctat ctactggaga atatactaag
     4981 ggtactgttg acattgcgaa gagcgacaaa gattttgtta tcggctttat tgctcaaaga
     5041 gacatgggtg gaagagatga aggttacgat tggttgatta tgacacccgg tgtgggttta
     5101 gatgacaagg gTgaTgcatt gggtcaacag tatagaaccg tggatgatgt ggtctctaca
     5161 ggatctgaca ttattattgt tggaagagga ctatttgcaa agggaaggga tgctaaggta
     5221 gagggtgaac gttacagaaa agcaggctgg gaagcatatt tgagaagatg cggccagcaa
     5281 aactaaaaaa ctgtattata agtaaatgca tgtatactaa actcacaaat tagagcttca
     5341 atttaattat atcagttatt accctatgcg gtgtgaaata ccgcacagat gcgtaaggag
     5401 aaaataccgc atcaggaaat tgtaaacgtt aatattttgt taaaattcgc gttaaatttt
     5461 tgttaaatca gctcattttt taaccaatag gccgaaatcg gcaaaatccc ttataaatca
     5521 aaagaataga ccgagatagg gtnnnnnnnn nnnnnnnnnn nnnnnnnnnn nnnnnnnnna
     5581 aagaacgtgg actccaacgt caaaggnnnn nnnnnnnnnn nnnnnnnnnn nnnnnnnnnn
     5641 nnnnnnnnnn nnnnntnnnn nnnnnnnnnn nnnnnnnnnn nnnnnnnnnn nnnnnnnnnn
     5701 nnnnnnnnnn nnnnnnnnnn nnnnnnnnnn nnnnnnnnnn nnnnnnngnn nnnnnnnnnn
     5761 nnnnnnnnnn nnnnnnnnnn nnnnnnnnnn nnnnnnnnnn nnnnnnnnnn nnnnnnnnnn
     5821 nnnnnnnnnn nnnnnnnnnn nnnnnnnnnn nnnnnnnnnn nnnnnnnnnn nncgcgccat
     5881 tcgccattca ggctgcgcaa ctgttgggaa gggcgatcgg tgcgggcctc ttcgctatta
     5941 cgccagctgg cgaaaggggg atgtgctgca aggcgattaa gttgggtaac gccagggttt
     6001 tcccagtcac gacgttgtaa aacgacggcc agtgagcgcg cgtaatacga ctcactatag
     6061 g
//
