Features (pLannotate 1.2.2; 20 found; start..end, strand, type, name):
     74..123     +  misc_feature   bom (fragment): basis of mobility region from pBR322
    131..346     +  promoter       URA3 promoter: S. cerevisiae URA3
    347..398     +  CDS            URA3 (fragment): orotidine-5'-phosphate decarboxylase, required for uracil biosynthesis; S. cerevisiae URA3; yeast auxotrophic marker, counterselectable with 5-fluoroorotic acid (5-FOA)
    728..1480    +  CDS            URA3 (fragment): orotidine-5'-phosphate decarboxylase, required for uracil biosynthesis; S. cerevisiae URA3; yeast auxotrophic marker, counterselectable with 5-fluoroorotic acid (5-FOA)
   1559..1610    +  misc_feature   bom (fragment): basis of mobility region from pBR322
   1638..2066    -  rep_origin     f1 ori (sequence partly withheld): f1 bacteriophage origin of replication; arrow indicates direction of (+) strand synthesis
   2070..2225    -  CDS            lacZα (fragment): LacZα fragment of β-galactosidase; lacZ fragment
   2233..2251    +  promoter       T7 promoter: promoter for bacteriophage T7 RNA polymerase
   2253..2271    -  promoter       T3 promoter: promoter for bacteriophage T3 RNA polymerase
   2316..2332    -  protein_bind   lac operator: The lac repressor binds to the lac operator to inhibit transcription in E. coli. This inhibition can be relieved by adding lactose or isopropyl-β-D-thiogalactopyranoside (IPTG). lac repressor encoded by lacI
   2340..2370    -  promoter       lac promoter: promoter for the E. coli lac operon
   2385..2406    -  protein_bind   CAP binding site: CAP binding activates transcription in the presence of cAMP. E. coli catabolite activator protein
   2419..2511    -  CDS            lacI (fragment): lac repressor; lacI; The lac repressor binds to the lac operator to inhibit transcription in E. coli. This inhibition can be relieved by adding lactose or isopropyl-β-D-thiogalactopyranoside (IPTG).
   2694..3282    -  rep_origin     ori: high-copy-number ColE1/pMB1/pBR322/pUC origin of replication
   3453..4313    -  CDS            AmpR: β-lactamase; bla; confers resistance to ampicillin, carbenicillin, and related antibiotics
   4314..4418    -  promoter       AmpR promoter: bla
   4444..4466    -  promoter       tet promoter (fragment): E. coli promoter for tetracycline efflux protein gene
   4504..4884    +  CDS            RAF1 (fragment): RAF_YEAST - Experimental evidence at transcript level: Swiss-Prot protein existence level 2. Antagonizes transcriptional repression of recombinase FLP by REP1-REP2. May play a role in plasmid partitioning. From Saccharomyces cerevisiae (strain ATCC 204508 / S288c) (Baker's yeast).
   5038..5915    -  rep_origin     2μ ori: yeast 2μ plasmid origin of replication
   5984..6018    +  CDS            rop (fragment): Rop protein, which maintains plasmids at low copy number; rop
>Addgene plasmid #127606 | pRS426-ECM_stable | addgene full sequence | sequence record 274474 | Addgene NGS Result
CTTGTCTGTAAGCGGATGCCGGGAGCAGACAAGCCCGTCAGGGCGCGTCAGCGGGTGTTGGCGGGTGTCG
GGGCTGGCTTAACTATGCGGCATCAGAGCAGATTGTACCGAGAGTGCACCATACCACCTTTTCAATTCAT
CATTTTTTTTTTATTCTTTTTTTTGATTTCGGTTTCCTTGAAATTTTTTTGATTCGGTAATCTCCGAACA
GAAGGAAGAACGAAGGAAGGAGCACAGACTTAGATTGGTATATATACGCATATGTAGTGTTGAAGAAACA
TGAAATTGCCCAGTATTCTTAACCCAACTGCACAGAACAAAAACCTGCAGGAAACGAAGATAAATCATGT
CGAAAGCTACATATAAGGAACGTGCTGCTACTCATCCTAGTCCTGTTGGTATGTACACATTCTCCTTTTT
TTTCATCTTTTTTTCTTTATTTGCCTCTTTCCTCACAAATCTCGAGTAGATTCGTGGTCCTCTTCATTCT
TTTCTTTTTTCTTTGTCGATTACTGGGCTTTTTTTCATAGGTCTCGATTGACGCGGACGGACAATGCGAA
AAAAAAAAATTTCCAAAAGAGGAAACGGGTTTCGAGATCTCGTGAGGATGGTTTTGGAATATTCTTCAAT
ATTTCTGCCTGTCATAGGATTAGGGCGAGTAATGAAACAGAATAATACATGTATAAATCGATCGGGAATA
CTAACACTACTTTTCTTTATCTAAGCAGCTGCCAAGCTATTTAATATCATGCACGAAAAGCAAACAAACT
TGTGTGCTTCATTGGATGTTCGTACCACCAAGGAATTACTGGAGTTAGTTGAAGCATTAGGTCCCAAAAT
TTGTTTACTAAAAACACATGTGGATATCTTGACTGATTTTTCCATGGAGGGCACAGTTAAGCCGCTAAAG
GCATTATCCGCCAAGTACAATTTTTTACTCTTCGAAGACAGAAAATTTGCTGACATTGGTAATACAGTCA
AATTGCAGTACTCTGCGGGTGTATACAGAATAGCAGAATGGGCAGACATTACGAATGCACACGGTGTGGT
GGGCCCAGGTATTGTTAGCGGTTTGAAGCAGGCGGCAGAAGAAGTAACAAAGGAACCTAGAGGCCTTTTG
ATGTTAGCAGAATTGTCATGCAAGGGCTCCCTATCTACTGGAGAATATACTAAGGGTACTGTTGACATTG
CGAAGAGCGACAAAGATTTTGTTATCGGCTTTATTGCTCAAAGAGACATGGGTGGAAGAGATGAAGGTTA
CGATTGGTTGATTATGACACCCGGTGTGGGTTTAGATGACAAGGGTGATGCATTGGGTCAACAGTATAGA
ACCGTGGATGATGTGGTCTCTACAGGATCTGACATTATTATTGTTGGAAGAGGACTATTTGCAAAGGGAA
GGGATGCTAAGGTAGAGGGTGAACGTTACAGAAAAGCAGGCTGGGAAGCATATTTGAGAAGATGCGGCCA
GCAAAACTAAAAAACTGTATTATAAGTAAATGCATGTATACTAAACTCACAAATTAGAGCTTCAATTTAA
TTATATCAGTTATTACCCTATGCGGTGTGAAATACCGCACAGATGCGTAAGGAGAAAATACCGCATCAGG
AAATTGTAAGCGTTAATATTTTGTTAAAATTCGCGTTAAATTTTTGTTAAATCAGCTCATTTTTTAACCA
ATAGGCCGAAATCGGCAAAATCCCTTATAAATCAAAAGAATAGACCGAGATAGGGT
[37 nt withheld, positions 1737-1773]
AAAGAACGTGGACTCCAACGTCAAAGG
[49 nt withheld, positions 1801-1849]
T
[91 nt withheld, positions 1851-1941]
G
[124 nt withheld, positions 1943-2066]
CCATTCGCCATTCAGGCTGCGCAACTGTTGGGAAGGGCGATCGGTGCGGGCCTCTTCGCTATTACGCCAG
CTGGCGAAAGGGGGATGTGCTGCAAGGCGATTAAGTTGGGTAACGCCAGGGTTTTCCCAGTCACGACGTT
GTAAAACGACGGCCAGTGAGCGCGCGTAATACGACTCACTATAGGCCCTTTAGTGAGGGTTAATTGCGCG
CTTGGCGTAATCATGGTCATAGCTGTTTCCTGTGTGAAATTGTTATCCGCTCACAATTCCACACAACATA
CGAGCCGGAAGCATAAAGTGTAAAGCCTGGGGTGCCTAATGAGTGAGCTAACTCACATTAATTGCGTTGC
GCTCACTGCCCGCTTTCCAGTCGGGAAACCTGTCGTGCCAGCTGCATTAATGAATCGGCCAACGCGCGGG
GAGAGGCGGTTTGCGTATTGGGCGCTCTTCCGCTTCCTCGCTCACTGACTCGCTGCGCTCGGTCGTTCGG
CTGCGGCGAGCGGTATCAGCTCACTCAAAGGCGGTAATACGGTTATCCACAGAATCAGGGGATAACGCAG
GAAAGAACATGTGAACAAAAGGCCAGCAAAAGGCCAGGAACCGTAAAAAGGCCGCGTTGCTGGCGTTTTT
CCATAGGCTCCGCCCCCCTGACGAGCATCACAAAAATCGACGCTCAAGTCAGAGGTGGCGAAACCCGACA
GGACTATAAAGATACCAGGCGTTTCCCCCTGGAAGCTCCCTCGTGCGCTCTCCTGTTCCGACCCTGCCGC
TTACCGGATACCTGTCCGCCTTTCTCCCTTCGGGAAGCGTGGCGCTTTCTCATAGCTCACGCTGTAGGTA
TCTCAGTTCGGTGTAGGTCGTTCGCTCCAAGCTGGGCTGTGTGCACGAACCCCCCGTTCAGCCCGACCGC
TGCGCCTTATCCGGTAACTATCGTCTTGAGTCCAACCCGGTAAGACACGACTTATCGCCACTGGCAGCAG
CCACTGGTAACAGGATTAGCAGAGCGAGGTATGTAGGCGGTGCTACAGAGTTCTTGAAGTGGTGGCCTAA
CTACGGCTACACTAGAAGAACAGTATTTGGTATCTGCGCTCTGCTGAAGCCAGTTACCTTCGGAAAAAGA
GTTGGTAGCTCTTGATCCGGCAAACAAACCACCGCTGGTAGCGGTGGTTTTTTTGTTTGCAAGCAGCAGA
TTACGCGCAGAAAAAAAGGATCTCAAGAAGATCCTTTGATCTTTTCTACGGGGTCTGACGCTCAGTGGAA
CGAAAACTCACGTTAAGGGATTTTGGTCATGAGATTATCAAAAAGGATCTTCACCTAGATCCTTTTAAAT
TAAAAATGAAGTTTTAAATCAATCTAAAGTATATATGAGTAAACTTGGTCTGACAGTTACCAATGCTTAA
TCAGTGAGGCACCTATCTCAGCGATCTGTCTATTTCGTTCATCCATAGTTGCCTGACTCCCCGTCGTGTA
GATAACTACGATACGGGAGGGCTTACCATCTGGCCCCAGTGCTGCAATGATACCGCGAGACCCACGCTCA
CCGGCTCCAGATTTATCAGCAATAAACCAGCCAGCCGGAAGGGCCGAGCGCAGAAGTGGTCCTGCAACTT
TATCCGCCTCCATCCAGTCTATTAATTGTTGCCGGGAAGCTAGAGTAAGTAGTTCGCCAGTTAATAGTTT
GCGCAACGTTGTTGCCATTGCTACAGGCATCGTGGTGTCACGCTCGTCGTTTGGTATGGCTTCATTCAGC
TCCGGTTCCCAACGATCAAGGCGAGTTACATGATCCCCCATGTTGTGCAAAAAAGCGGTTAGCTCCTTCG
GTCCTCCGATCGTTGTCAGAAGTAAGTTGGCCGCAGTGTTATCACTCATGGTTATGGCAGCACTGCATAA
TTCTCTTACTGTCATGCCATCCGTAAGATGCTTTTCTGTGACTGGTGAGTACTCAACCAAGTCATTCTGA
GAATAGTGTATGCGGCGACCGAGTTGCTCTTGCCCGGCGTCAATACGGGATAATACCGCGCCACATAGCA
GAACTTTAAAAGTGCTCATCATTGGAAAACGTTCTTCGGGGCGAAAACTCTCAAGGATCTTACCGCTGTT
GAGATCCAGTTCGATGTAACCCACTCGTGCACCCAACTGATCTTCAGCATCTTTTACTTTCACCAGCGTT
TCTGGGTGAGCAAAAACAGGAAGGCAAAATGCCGCAAAAAAGGGAATAAGGGCGACACGGAAATGTTGAA
TACTCATACTCTTCCTTTTTCAATATTATTGAAGCATTTATCAGGGTTATTGTCTCATGAGCGGATACAT
ATTTGAATGTATTTAGAAAAATAAACAAATAGGGGTTCCGCGCACATTTCCCCGAAAAGTGCCACCTGCT
TATCGATGATAAGCTGTCAAACATGAGAATTAATTCCACGGACTATAGACTATACCTAGTATACTCCGTC
TACTGTACGATACACTTCCGCTCAGGTCCTTGTCCTTTAACGAGGCCTTACCACTCTTTTGTTACTCTAT
TGATCCAGCTCAGCAAAGGCAGTGTGATCTAAGATTCTATCTTCGCGATGTAGTAAAACTAGCTAGACCG
AGAAAGAGACTAGAAATGCAAAAGGCACTTCTACAATGGCTGCCATCATTATTATCCGATGTGACGCTGC
AGCTTCTCAATGATATTCGAATACGCTTTGAGGAGATACAGCCTAATATCCGACAAACTGTTTTACAGAT
TTACGATCGTACTTGTTACCCATCATTGAATTTTGAACATCCGAACCTGGGAGTTTTCCCTGAAACAGAT
AGTATATTTGAACCTGTATAATAATATATAGTCTAGCGCTTTACGGAAGACAATGTATGTATTTCGGTTC
CTGGAGAAACTATTGCATCTATTGCATAGGTAATCTTGCACGTCGCATCCCCGGTTCATTTTCTGCGTTT
CCATCTTGCACTTCAATAGCATATCTTTGTTAACGAAGCATCTGTGCTTCATTTTGTAGAACAAAAATGC
AACGCGAGAGCGCTAATTTTTCAAACAAAGAATCTGAGCTGCATTTTTACAGAACAGAAATGCAACGCGA
AAGCGCTATTTTACCAACGAAGAATCTGTGCTTCATTTTTGTAAAACAAAAATGCAACGCGAGAGCGCTA
ATTTTTCAAACAAAGAATCTGAGCTGCATTTTTACAGAACAGAAATGCAACGCGAGAGCGCTATTTTACC
AACAAAGAATCTATACTTCTTTTTTGTTCTACAAAAATGCATCCCGAGAGCGCTATTTTTCTAACAAAGC
ATCTTAGATTACTTTTTTTCTCCTTTGTGCGCTCTATAATGCAGTCTCTTGATAACTTTTTGCACTGTAG
GTCCGTTAAGGTTAGAAGAAGGCTACTTTGGTGTCTATTTTCTCTTCCATAAAAAAAGCCTGACTCCACT
TCCCGCGTTTACTGATTACTAGCGAAGCTGCGGGTGCATTTTTTCGAGATAAAGGCATCCCCGATTATAT
TCTATACCGATGTGGATTGCGCATACTTTGTGAACAGAAAGTGATAGCGTTGATGATTCTTCATTGGTCA
GAAAATTATGAACGGTTTCTTCTATTTTGTCTCTATATACTACGTATAGGAAATGTTTACATTTTCGTAT
TGTTTTCGATTCACTCTATGAATAGTTCTTACTACAATTTTTTTGTCTAAAGAGTAATACTAGAGATAAA
CATAAAAAATGTAGAGGTCGAGTTTAGATGCAAGTTCAAGGAGCGAAAGGTGGATGGGTAGGTTATATAG
GGATATAGCACAGAGATATATAGCAAAGAGATACTTTTGAGCAATGTTTGTGGAAGCGGTATTCGCAATT
AAGAAACCATTATTATCATGACATTAACCTATAAAAATAGGCGTATCACGAGGCCCTTTCGTCGAATTCG
CGCGTTTCGGTGATGACGGTGAAAACCTCTGACACATGCAGCTCCCGGAGATCTCGGTCACAG
